>Addgene plasmid #186882 | pTRE3G-human cGASdeltaN-Pex | addgene full sequence | sequence record 366440 | Addgene NGS Result
AGCCCATATATGGAGTTCCGCGTTACATAACTTACGGTAAATGGCCCGCCTGGCTGACCGCCCAACGACC
CCCGCCCATTGACGTCAATAATGACGTATGTTCCCATAGTAACGCCAATAGGGACTTTCCATTGACGTCA
ATGGGTGGAGTATTTACGGTAAACTGCCCACTTGGCAGTACATCAAGTGTATCATATGCCAAGTACGCCC
CCTATTGACGTCAATGACGGTAAATGGCCCGCCTGGCATTATGCCCAGTACATGACCTTATGGGACTTTC
CTACTTGGCAGTACATCTACGTATTAGTCATCGCTATTACCATGGTGATGCGGTTTTGGCAGTACATCAA
TGGGCGTGGATAGCGGTTTGACTCACGGGGATTTCCAAGTCTCCACCCCATTGACGTCAATGGGAGTTTG
TTTTGGCACCAAAATCAACGGGACTTTCCAAAATGTCGTAACAACTCCGCCCCATTGACGCAAATGGGCG
GTAGGCGTGTACGGTGGGAGGTCTATATAAGCAGAGCTCAATAAAAGAGCCCACAACCCCTCACTCGGCG
CGCCAGTCTTCCGATAGACTGCGTCGCCCGGGTACCCGTATTCCCAATAAAGCCTCTTGCTGTTTGCATC
CGAATCGTGGTCTCGCTGTTCCTTGGGAGGGTCTCCTCTGAGTGATTGACTACCCACGACGGGGGTCTTT
CATTTGGGGGCTCGTCCGGGATTTGGAGACCCCTGCCCAGGGACCACCGACCCACCACCGGGAGGTAAGC
TGGCCAGCAACTTATCTGTGTCTGTCCGATTGTCTAGTGTCTATGTTTGATGTTATGCGCCTGCGTCTGT
ACTAGTTAGCTAACTAGCTCTGTATCTGGCGGACCCGTGGTGGAACTGACGAGTTCTGAACACCCGGCCG
CAACCCTGGGAGACGTCCCAGGGACTTTGGGGGCCGTTTTTGTGGCCCGACCTGAGGAAGGGAGTCGATG
TGGAATCCGACCCCGTCAGGATATGTGGTTCTGGTAGGAGACGAGAACCTAAAACAGTTCCCGCCTCCGT
CTGAATTTTTGCTTTCGGTTTGGAACCGAAGCCGCGCGTCTTGTCTGCTGCAGCGCTGCAGCATCGTTCT
GTGTTGTCTCTGTCTGACTGTGTTTCTGTATTTGTCTGAAAATTAGGGCCAGACTGTTACCACTCCCTTA
AGTTTGACCTTAGGTCACTGGAAAGATGTCGAGCGGATCGCTCACAACCAGTCGGTAGATGTCAAGAAGA
GACGTTGGGTTACCTTCTGCTCTGCAGAATGGCCAACCTTTAACGTCGGATGGCCGCGAGACGGCACCTT
TAACCGAGACCTCATCACCCAGGTTAAGATCAAGGTCTTTTCACCTGGCCCGCATGGACACCCAGACCAG
GTCCCCTACATCGTGACCTGGGAAGCCTTGGCTTTTGACCCCCCTCCCTGGGTCAAGCCCTTTGTACACC
CTAAGCCTCCGCCTCCTCTTCCTCCATCCGCCCCGTCTCTCCCCCTTGAACCTCCTCGTTCGACCCCGCC
TCGATCCTCCCTTTATCCAGCCCTCACTCCTTCTCTAGGCGCCGGAATTGAAGATCTCGATGAGGCCCTT
TCGTCTTCACTCGAGTTTACTCCCTATCAGTGATAGAGAACGTATGAAGAGTTTACTCCCTATCAGTGAT
AGAGAACGTATGCAGACTTTACTCCCTATCAGTGATAGAGAACGTATAAGGAGTTTACTCCCTATCAGTG
ATAGAGAACGTATGACCAGTTTACTCCCTATCAGTGATAGAGAACGTATCTACAGTTTACTCCCTATCAG
TGATAGAGAACGTATATCCAGTTTACTCCCTATCAGTGATAGAGAACGTATGTCGAGGTAGGCGTGTACG
GTGGGCGCCTATAAAAGCAGAGCTCGTTTAGTGAACCGTCAGATCGCCTGGAGCAATTCCACAACACTTT
TGTCTTATACTTGGATCCGCCACCATGCCTGGGGCCTCGAAGCTCCGGGCGGTTTTGGAGAAGTTGAAGC
TCAGCCGCGATGATATCTCCACGGCGGCGGGGATGGTGAAAGGGGTTGTGGACCACCTGCTGCTCAGACT
GAAGTGCGACTCCGCGTTCAGAGGCGTCGGGCTGCTGAACACCGGGAGCTACTATGAGCACGTGAAGATT
TCTGCACCTAATGAATTTGATGTCATGTTTAAACTGGAAGTCCCCAGAATTCAACTAGAAGAATATTCCA
ACACTCGTGCATATTACTTTGTGAAATTTAAAAGAAATCCGAAAGAAAATCCTCTGAGTCAGTTTTTAGA
AGGTGAAATATTATCAGCTTCTAAGATGCTGTCAAAGTTTAGGAAAATCATTAAGGAAGAAATTAACGAC
ATTAAAGATACAGATGTCATCATGAAGAGGAAAAGAGGAGGGAGCCCTGCTGTAACACTTCTTATTAGTG
AAAAAATATCTGTGGATATAACCCTGGCTTTGGAATCAAAAAGTAGCTGGCCTGCTAGCACCCAAGAAGG
CCTGCGCATTCAAAACTGGCTTTCAGCAAAAGTTAGGAAGCAACTACGACTAAAGCCATTTTACCTTGTA
CCCAAGCATGCAAAGGAAGGAAATGGTTTCCAAGAAGAAACATGGCGGCTATCCTTCTCTCACATCGAAA
AGGAAATTTTGAACAATCATGGAAAATCTAAAACGTGCTGTGAAAACAAAGAAGAGAAATGTTGCAGGAA
AGATTGTTTAAAACTAATGAAATACCTTTTAGAACAGCTGAAAGAAAGGTTTAAAGACAAAAAACATCTG
GATAAATTCTCTTCTTATCATGTGAAAACTGCCTTCTTTCACGTATGTACCCAGAACCCTCAAGACAGTC
AGTGGGACCGCAAAGACCTGGGCCTCTGCTTTGATAACTGCGTGACATACTTTCTTCAGTGCCTCAGGAC
AGAAAAACTTGAGAATTATTTTATTCCTGAATTCAATCTATTCTCTAGCAACTTAATTGACAAAAGAAGT
AAAGAATTTCTGACAAAGCAAATTGAATATGAAAGAAACAATGAGTTTCCAGTTTTTGATGAATTTATTG
TGCATGCATTTGCCTCTGTCAGTATGATGATGGATGCTACCTTTTCAGCTGTCTATAACAGTTTCAGGGC
TGTATTGGATGTAGCAAATCACTTTTCCCGATTGAAAATACACTTTACAAAAGTGTTTTCAGCTTTTGCA
TTGGTTAGGACTATACGGTATCTTTACAGACGGCTACAGCGGATGTTAGGTTTAAGAAGAGGCTCTGAGA
ATGAAGACCTCTGGGCAGAGAGTGAAGGAACTGTGGCATGCCTTGGTGCTGAGGACCGAGCAGCTACCTC
AGCAAAATCTTGAGCGGCCGCGCCGGCGGGCCCGAATTCTACCGGGTAGGGGAGGCGCTTTTCCCAAGGC
AGTCTGGAGCATGCGCTTTAGCAGCCCCGCTGGGCACTTGGCGCTACACAAGTGGCCTCTGGCCTCGCAC
ACATTCCACATCCACCGGTAGGCGCCAACCGGCTCCGTTCTTTGGTGGCCCCTTCGCGCCACCTTCTACT
CCTCCCCTAGTCAGGAAGTTCCCCCCCGCCCCGCAGCTCGCGTCGTGCAGGACGTGACAAATGGAAGTAG
CACGTCTCACTAGTCTCGTGCAGATGGACAGCACCGCTGAGCAATGGAAGCGGGTAGGCCTTTGGGGCAG
CGGCCAATAGCAGCTTTGCTCCTTCGCTTTCTGGGCTCAGAGGCTGGGAAGGGGTGGGTCCGGGGGCGGG
CTCAGGGGCGGGCTCAGGGGCGGGGCGGGCGCCCGAAGGTCCTCCGGAGGCCCGGCATTCTGCACGCTTC
AAAAGCGCACGTCTGCCGCGCTGTTCTCCTCTTCCTCATCTCCGGGCCTTTCGACCTGCAGCCCAAGCTT
ACCATGACCGAGTACAAGCCCACGGTGCGCCTCGCCACCCGCGACGACGTCCCCAGGGCCGTACGCACCC
TCGCCGCCGCGTTCGCCGACTACCCCGCCACGCGCCACACCGTCGATCCGGACCGCCACATCGAGCGGGT
CACCGAGCTGCAAGAACTCTTCCTCACGCGCGTCGGGCTCGACATCGGCAAGGTGTGGGTCGCGGACGAC
GGCGCCGCGGTGGCGGTCTGGACCACGCCGGAGAGCGTCGAAGCGGGGGCGGTGTTCGCCGAGATCGGCC
CGCGCATGGCCGAGTTGAGCGGTTCCCGGCTGGCCGCGCAGCAACAGATGGAAGGCCTCCTGGCGCCGCA
CCGGCCCAAGGAGCCCGCGTGGTTCCTGGCCACCGTCGGCGTCTCGCCCGACCACCAGGGCAAGGGTCTG
GGCAGCGCCGTCGTGCTCCCCGGAGTGGAGGCGGCCGAGCGCGCCGGGGTGCCCGCCTTCCTGGAGACCT
CCGCGCCCCGCAACCTCCCCTTCTACGAGCGGCTCGGCTTCACCGTCACCGCCGACGTCGAGGTGCCCGA
AGGACCGCGCACCTGGTGCATGACCCGCAAGCCCGGTGCCTGACGCCCGCCCCACGACCCGCAGCGCCCG
ACCGAAAGGAGCGCACGACCCCATGCATCGGCGTCTCGAGATATCAGTGGTCCAGGCTCTAGTTTTGACT
CAACAATATCACCAGCTGAAGCCTATAGAGTACGAGCCATAGATAAAATAAAAGATTTTATTTAGTCTCC
AGAAAAAGGGGGGAATGAAAGACCCCACCTGTAGGTTTGGCAAGCTAGCTTAAGTAACGCCATTTTGCAA
GGCATGGAAAAATACATAACTGAGAATAGAGAAGTTCAGATCAAGGTCAGGAACAGATGGAACAGGGTCG
ACCCTAGAGAACCATCAGATGTTTCCAGGGTGCCCCAAGGACCTGAAATGACCCTGTGCCTTATTTGAAC
TAACCAATCAGTTCGCTTCTCGCTTCTGTTCGCGCGCTTCTGCTCCCCGAGCTCAATAAAAGAGCCCACA
ACCCCTCACTCGGGGCGCCAGTCCTCCGATTGACTGAGTCGCCCGGGTACCCGTGTATCCAATAAACCCT
CTTGCAGTTGCATCCGACTTGTGGTCTCGCTGTTCCTTGGGAGGGTCTCCTCTGAGTGATTGACTACCCG
TCAGCGGGGGTCTTTCATTTGGGGGCTCGTCCGGGATCGGGAGACCCCTGCCCAGGGACCACCGACCCAC
CACCGGGAGGTAAGCTGGCTGCCTCGCGCGTTTCGGTGATGACGGTGAAAACCTCTGACACATGCAGCTC
CCGGAGACGGTCACAGCTTGTCTGTAAGCGGATGCCGGGAGCAGACAAGCCCGTCAGGGCGCGTCAGCGG
GTGTTGGCGGGTGTCGGGGCGCAGCCATGACCCAGTCACGTAGCGATAGCGGAGTGTAGATCCGGCTGTG
GAATGTGTGTCAGTTAGGGTGTGGAAAGTCCCCAGGCTCCCCAGCAGGCAGAAGTATGCAAAGCATGCAT
CTCAATTAGTCAGCAACCAGGTGTGGAAAGTCCCCAGGCTCCCCAGCAGGCAGAAGTATGCAAAGCATGC
ATCTCAATTAGTCAGCAACCATAGTCCCGCCCCTAACTCCGCCCATCCCGCCCCTAACTCCGCCCAGTTC
CGCCCATTCTCCGCCCCATGGCTGACTAATTTTTTTTATTTATGCAGAGGCCGAGGCCGCCTCGGCCTCT
GAGCTATTCCAGAAGTAGTGAGGAGGCTTTTTTGGAGGCCTAGGCTTTTGCAAAAAGCTTACTGGCTTAA
CTATGCGGCATCAGAGCAGATTGTACTGAGAGTGCACCATATGCGGTGTGAAATACCGCACAGATGCGTA
AGGAGAAAATACCGCATCAGGCGCTCTTCCGCTTCCTCGCTCACTGACTCGCTGCGCTCGGTCGTTCGGC
TGCGGCGAGCGGTATCAGCTCACTCAAAGGCGGTAATACGGTTATCCACAGAATCAGGGGATAACGCAGG
AAAGAACATGTGAGCAAAAGGCCAGCAAAAGGCCAGGAACCGTAAAAAGGCCGCGTTGCTGGCGTTTTTC
CATAGGCTCCGCCCCCCTGACGAGCATCACAAAAATCGACGCTCAAGTCAGAGGTGGCGAAACCCGACAG
GACTATAAAGATACCAGGCGTTTCCCCCTGGAAGCTCCCTCGTGCGCTCTCCTGTTCCGACCCTGCCGCT
TACCGGATACCTGTCCGCCTTTCTCCCTTCGGGAAGCGTGGCGCTTTCTCATAGCTCACGCTGTAGGTAT
CTCAGTTCGGTGTAGGTCGTTCGCTCCAAGCTGGGCTGTGTGCACGAACCCCCCGTTCAGCCCGACCGCT
GCGCCTTATCCGGTAACTATCGTCTTGAGTCCAACCCGGTAAGACACGACTTATCGCCACTGGCAGCAGC
CACTGGTAACAGGATTAGCAGAGCGAGGTATGTAGGCGGTGCTACAGAGTTCTTGAAGTGGTGGCCTAAC
TACGGCTACACTAGAAGGACAGTATTTGGTATCTGCGCTCTGCTGAAGCCAGTTACCTTCGGAAAAAGAG
TTGGTAGCTCTTGATCCGGCAAACAAACCACCGCTGGTAGCGGTGGTTTTTTTGTTTGCAAGCAGCAGAT
TACGCGCAGAAAAAAAGGATCTCAAGAAGATCCTTTGATCTTTTCTACGGGGTCTGACGCTCAGTGGAAC
GAAAACTCACGTTAAGGGATTTTGGTCATGAGATTATCAAAAAGGATCTTCACCTAGATCCTTTTAAATT
AAAAATGAAGTTTTAAATCAATCTAAAGTATATATGAGTAAACTTGGTCTGACAGTTACCAATGCTTAAT
CAGTGAGGCACCTATCTCAGCGATCTGTCTATTTCGTTCATCCATAGTTGCCTGACTCCCCGTCGTGTAG
ATAACTACGATACGGGAGGGCTTACCATCTGGCCCCAGTGCTGCAATGATACCGCGAGACCCACGCTCAC
CGGCTCCAGATTTATCAGCAATAAACCAGCCAGCCGGAAGGGCCGAGCGCAGAAGTGGTCCTGCAACTTT
ATCCGCCTCCATCCAGTCTATTAATTGTTGCCGGGAAGCTAGAGTAAGTAGTTCGCCAGTTAATAGTTTG
CGCAACGTTGTTGCCATTGCTGCAGGCATCGTGGTGTCACGCTCGTCGTTTGGTATGGCTTCATTCAGCT
CCGGTTCCCAACGATCAAGGCGAGTTACATGATCCCCCATGTTGTGCAAAAAAGCGGTTAGCTCCTTCGG
TCCTCCGATCGTTGTCAGAAGTAAGTTGGCCGCAGTGTTATCACTCATGGTTATGGCAGCACTGCATAAT
TCTCTTACTGTCATGCCATCCGTAAGATGCTTTTCTGTGACTGGTGAGTACTCAACCAAGTCATTCTGAG
AATAGTGTATGCGGCGACCGAGTTGCTCTTGCCCGGCGTCAACACGGGATAATACCGCGCCACATAGCAG
AACTTTAAAAGTGCTCATCATTGGAAAACGTTCTTCGGGGCGAAAACTCTCAAGGATCTTACCGCTGTTG
AGATCCAGTTCGATGTAACCCACTCGTGCACCCAACTGATCTTCAGCATCTTTTACTTTCACCAGCGTTT
CTGGGTGAGCAAAAACAGGAAGGCAAAATGCCGCAAAAAAGGGAATAAGGGCGACACGGAAATGTTGAAT
ACTCATACTCTTCCTTTTTCAATATTATTGAAGCATTTATCAGGGTTATTGTCTCATGAGCGGATACATA
TTTGAATGTATTTAGAAAAATAAACAAATAGGGGTTCCGCGCACATTTCCCCGAAAAGTGCCACCTGACG
TCTAAGAAACCATTATTATCATGACATTAACCTATAAAAATAGGCGTATCACGAGGCCCTTTCGTCTTCA
AGAATTAGCTTGGCCATTGCATACGTTGTATCCATATCATAATATGTACATTTATATTGGCTCATGTCCA
ACATTACCGCCATGTTGACATTGATTATTGACTAGTTATTAATAGTAATCAATTACGGGGTCATTAGTTC
AT
Features (pLannotate 1.2.2; 19 found; start..end, strand, type, name):
    325..528     +  promoter       CMV promoter: human cytomegalovirus (CMV) immediate early promoter
    529..704     +  LTR            5' LTR (truncated): truncated long terminal repeat from Moloney murine sarcoma virus
    826..1100    +  misc_feature   MESV Ψ (fragment): packaging signal of murine embryonic stem cell virus
   1167..1583    +  CDS            gag (truncated): truncated Moloney murine leukemia virus (MMLV) gag gene lacking the start codon
   1623..1972    +  promoter       TRE3GV promoter: 3rd-generation Tet-responsive promoter that can be activated by binding of Tet-On® 3G, optimized for retroviral and lentiviral vectors
   1988..3076    +  CDS            CGAS (fragment): CGAS_HUMAN - Also known as C6orf150 From Homo sapiens (Human).
   3071..3370    +  CDS            PEX13 (fragment): PEX13_HUMAN - Experimental evidence at protein level: Swiss-Prot protein existence level 1. Component of the peroxisomal translocation machinery with PEX14 and PEX17. Functions as a docking factor for the predominantly cytoplasmic PTS1 receptor (PAS10/PEX5). Involved in the import of PTS1 and PTS2 proteins. From Homo sapiens (Human).
   3404..3903    +  promoter       PGK promoter: mouse phosphoglycerate kinase 1 promoter
   3924..4523    +  CDS            PuroR: puromycin N-acetyltransferase; pac from Streptomyces alboniger; confers resistance to puromycin
   4590..4662    +  CDS            env (fragment): murine leukemia virus gPr80 envelope polyprotein precursor; env; proteolytically cleaved into gp70SU and p15TM subunits
   4704..5129    +  LTR            3' LTR (ΔU3): self-inactivating 3' long terminal repeat (LTR) from Moloney murine leukemia virus
   5198..5238    +  CDS            rop (fragment): Rop protein, which maintains plasmids at low copy number; rop
   5340..5378    +  misc_feature   bom (fragment): basis of mobility region from pBR322
   5395..5724    +  promoter       SV40 promoter: SV40 enhancer and early promoter
   5730..5831    +  misc_feature   bom (fragment): basis of mobility region from pBR322
   6017..6605    -  rep_origin     ori: high-copy-number ColE1/pMB1/pBR322/pUC origin of replication
   6776..7636    -  CDS            AmpR: β-lactamase; bla; confers resistance to ampicillin, carbenicillin, and related antibiotics
   7637..7741    -  promoter       AmpR promoter: bla
   7927..324     +  enhancer       CMV enhancer (across the origin): human cytomegalovirus immediate early enhancer
