[The description below was written by a language model from this plasmid's Addgene catalogue record and pLannotate feature annotations shown in this document.]
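Description:
pTRE3G-human cGASdeltaN-Pex is a gammaretroviral transfer plasmid of about 8 kb, built on the Takara pRetroX-TRE3G backbone, for doxycycline-inducible expression of a relocalized human cGAS variant in mammalian cells. In bacteria it is maintained through a high-copy ColE1/pUC-type origin and selected with ampicillin via the β-lactamase gene. The viral portion begins with a CMV enhancer/promoter fused to a truncated 5' LTR, which drives production of the genomic RNA in packaging cells. This is followed by a packaging signal with an adjoining truncated gag segment lacking its start codon, which supports encapsidation. The 3' LTR carries a U3 deletion, making the integrated provirus self-inactivating so that expression depends on the internal promoters rather than LTR activity.

The payload is driven by the TRE3G(V) promoter, a third-generation Tet-responsive element that is silent until bound by the Tet-On 3G transactivator in the presence of doxycycline. The transactivator is not encoded here and must be supplied separately. Behind a Kozak sequence sits human cGAS lacking its N-terminal domain (residues 160–522), fused at its C terminus to the transmembrane region of human PEX13 (residues 136–233), which is intended to anchor the enzyme at peroxisomes. A downstream mouse PGK promoter expresses puromycin N-acetyltransferase for selecting transduced cells.

The construct is used to test how forced subcellular positioning of the cGAS catalytic core affects its activity, in the context of work on self-DNA detection by mammalian cGAS enzymes. The catalogue's Entrez Gene entry lists Adamts1, which does not match the insert description or the annotated CGAS and PEX13 features and appears to be a record error.
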