Addgene plasmid #186882: pTRE3G-human cGASdeltaN-Pex
Purpose: Doxycycline-dependent expression of human cGAS gene in mammalian cells by retroviral transduction
Depositing lab: Jonathan Kagan. Depositing organization: Boston Children's Hospital. Publication: Species-specific self-DNA detection mechanisms by mammalian cyclic GMP-AMP synthases. Mosallanejad K, Kennedy SN, Bahleda KM, Slavik KM, Zhou W, Govande AA, Hancks DC, Kranzusch PJ, Kagan JC. Sci Immunol. 2023 Jan 20;8(79):eabp9765. doi: 10.1126/sciimmunol.abp9765. Epub 2023 Jan 20. PubMed 36662885.
Backbone
  Vector backbone: pRetroX-TRE3G Vector
  Backbone manufacturer: Takara Bio
  Backbone size w/o insert (bp): 6600
  Vector type: Retroviral
  Selectable markers: Puromycin
Growth in bacteria
  Bacterial resistance: Ampicillin, 100 μg/mL
  Growth temperature: 37°C
  Growth strain: NEB Stable
  Copy number: High Copy
Gene/Insert
  Gene/Insert name: Human cGAS truncation mutant (160-522 a.a.) with C-terminal PEX13 transmembrane domain (136-233 a.a.) fusion (alt names: cGAS; cGASdeltaN)
  Species: H. sapiens (human), Synthetic
  Insert size (bp): 1395
  Mutation: N-terminal truncation, PEX13 transmembrane domain fusion
  Entrez Gene: Adamts1 (a.k.a. ADAM-TS1, ADAMTS, ADAMTS-1, C3-C5, METH-1, METH1)
  Promoter: TRE3G
  Cloning method: Ligation Independent Cloning
  Sequencing primers: 5′ pCEP_Fw (agagctcgtttagtgaaccg); 3′ MSCV_Rv (cagcggggctgctaaagcgcatgc)
Terms and licenses: Academic/Nonprofit Terms; Industry Terms: Not Available to Industry
Depositor comments: Contains Kozak sequence (gccacc) before start codon. Pex: Peroxisomes. Please visit https://www.biorxiv.org/content/10.1101/2022.03.09.483681v2 for bioRxiv preprint.
How to cite: pTRE3G-human cGASdeltaN-Pex was a gift from Jonathan Kagan (Addgene plasmid # 186882 ; http://n2t.net/addgene:186882 ; RRID:Addgene_186882)
